>Addgene plasmid #21880 | IRE1b.WT.9E10.pCDNA3 | depositor full sequence | sequence record 10061 | Author sequence
GACGGATCGGGAGATCTCCCGATCCCCTATGGTCGACTCTCAGTACAATCTGCTCTGATGCCGCATAGTT
AAGCCAGTATCTGCTCCCTGCTTGTGTGTTGGAGGTCGCTGAGTAGTGCGCGAGCAAAATTTAAGCTACA
ACAAGGCAAGGCTTGACCGACAATTGCATGAAGAATCTGCTTAGGGTTAGGCGTTTTGCGCTGCTTCGCG
ATGTACGGGCCAGATATACGCGTTGACATTGATTATTGACTAGTTATTAATAGTAATCAATTACGGGGTC
ATTAGTTCATAGCCCATATATGGAGTTCCGCGTTACATAACTTACGGTAAATGGCCCGCCTGGCTGACCG
CCCAACGACCCCCGCCCATTGACGTCAATAATGACGTATGTTCCCATAGTAACGCCAATAGGGACTTTCC
ATTGACGTCAATGGGTGGACTATTTACGGTAAACTGCCCACTTGGCAGTACATCAAGTGTATCATATGCC
AAGTACGCCCCCTATTGACGTCAATGACGGTAAATGGCCCGCCTGGCATTATGCCCAGTACATGACCTTA
TGGGACTTTCCTACTTGGCAGTACATCTACGTATTAGTCATCGCTATTACCATGGTGATGCGGTTTTGGC
AGTACATCAATGGGCGTGGATAGCGGTTTGACTCACGGGGATTTCCAAGTCTCCACCCCATTGACGTCAA
TGGGAGTTTGTTTTGGCACCAAAATCAACGGGACTTTCCAAAATGTCGTAACAACTCCGCCCCATTGACG
CAAATGGGCGGTAGGCGTGTACGGTGGGAGGTCTATATAAGCAGAGCTCTCTGGCTAACTAGAGAACCCA
CTGCTTACTGGCTTATCGAAATTAATACGACTCACTATAGGGAGACCCAAGCTTGGTACCGAGCTCGGAT
CCACTAGTAACGGCCGCCAGTGTGCTGGAATTCGGCACGAGGAGACTTTGTGGTTGCCCAGACTATGGCG
AGACCAGTCCAGAGATTTCAACTGTGGTCTCCTCTCGGGTTCCTGCTGCAGCTTGTGACGTTGCTGGGGA
AACTCGGTCCACAGGTCCAGTCTGTCAGGCCAGAGAGCCTTCTGTTTGTGTCTACCTTGGACGGAAGTCT
CCATGCACTGAACAAGCAGACAGGGGACTTGAAGTGGACAGTGAAGGATGACCCCATCATCCAGGGCCCA
ATGTATGTCACAGAAATGGCCTTTCTCTCTGACCCAGCTGACGGCAGCCTGTATGTCTTGGGAACCCAGA
AACAACAGGGGCTGATGAAACTGCCATTCACCATCCCAGAGCTGGTTCATGCCTCTCCCTGTCGCAGCTC
TGATGGTGTCTTCTACACAGGCCGGAAGCAGGATGCCTGGTTTGTAGTGGACCCTGAGTCAGGGGAGACT
CAGATGACACTGACCACAGAAGGCCTCTCTACTCCTCAACTTTTCATTGGCCGAACACAGTACACAGTCT
CCATGCATGACCTACGGACCCCAGCCCTGCGGTGGAACACAACCTATCGCCGCTACTCAGCACCCCTCCT
GAATGGCTCACCCGGGAAATACATGAGCCACCTGACATCCTGTGGGATGGGCCTGCTTCTCACTGTGGAT
CCAGGAAGTGGAATTGTGCTGTGGACACAGGACCTGGGAGTGCCTGTGACAGGGATTTACACATGGCACC
AGGATGGTCTGCACCAGCTGCCCCATCTCACACTGGCTCGGGACACCCTACATTTCCTTGTCCTCCGCTG
GGGCCACATCCGTCTTCCTGCCTCCAGCTACCAAGACACAGCCACCCAGTTCTCTTCCTTAGACACCCAG
CTTTTGATGACACTGTATGTGGGGAAAGAAGAAGCTGGGTTCTATGTCTCTAAAGCACTGGTCCACGCTG
GGGTGGCCCTCGTGCCCCGTGGACTGACCCTGGCACCCATGGACGGTCCCACAACAGATGAGGTGACACT
TCAAGTCTCGGGGGAGCGAGAGGGCTCACCCAGCACTGCTGTCAGATACCCCTCAGGCAGCGTGGCCCTC
CCCAGCCAGTGGCTACTCATTGGATACCACGAACCTCCCCCCGTTCTACACACAACCATGCTGCGGGTTC
ATCCCATCCCAGGGAAAGTGTCTGCTGAGACACGAGCCTCAGAGGACCTCCATGCTCCACCTGTCTTTTT
TGAGCTCCTAAACCTGAGGAGGGAGGATCCAGAACTACATCCTGAAGAGAAAGCTTCAGACTCTTATCCA
GGGCTGGGATCCCAAGACCTGCTAGCAGCTACCTTCACTGCCATCCTCCTGGGAGCCTGGGTCCTCTACC
TGATGAGGCAGCAGCAGCAGAGCCCTTCAGCACCTGCTGGCCCTCCTGACCTCTCACAGGATGCTCAGGG
ACAGCTCTCAAGGGACATCTTACAGGACCAGAGGAGATTTCAAAGCCCCTCAGAGCCAGCCCAGCCACCT
CATGACCCTGAAGGGCAGCCCACCGTGGTGGGGAAGATTTCCTTCAACCCCAAGGATGTGCTGGGCCGTG
GGGCAGGAGGGACTTTTGTTTTCCGAGGACAGTTTGAGGGGCGGGCAGTAGCTGTGAAGAGGCTCCTCCG
AGAGTGCTTTGGCTTGGTACGGCGAGAGGTGCAGCTGCTGCAAGAGTCTGACCGGCACCCCAACGTGCTT
CGCTACTTCTGCACTGAGCATGGTCCCCAGTTCCACTACATTGCCTTGGAGCTCTGCCAGGCCTCCTTGC
AAGAGTACGTGGAGAGCCCAGACCTAGATCGCTGGGGCCTGGAGCCCACCACAGTGCTGCAGCAGATGAT
GTCCGGCCTGGCCCATCTACATTTCTTACACATAGTACACCGTGACCTAAAGCCAGCCAACATTCTCATG
GCTGGGCCTGACAGCCAGGGCCAAGGCAGAGTGGTCATCTCTGACTTCGGCCTCTGCAAGAAGCTACCTG
TTGGCCGTTGTAGCTTCAGTCTCCATTCTGGTATTCCCGGCACAGAAGGCTGGATGGCACTAGAGCTCCT
GCAGCTCCCCCCAGACAGCCCGACCAGCGCTGTGGATATCTTCTCCGCAGGCTGCGTATTTTATTACGTG
CTTTCCGGTGGCAGCCACCCCTTTGGAGAGAGTCTCTACCGACAGGCCAACATCCTCTCAGGGGATCCCT
GTCTGGCTCAGCTGCAGGAAGAGACCCATGACAAGGTTGTGGCATTGGACTTAGTGAGAGCCATGCTGAG
CTTGCTGCCCCAGGATCGCCCCTCGGCAGGATGGGTACTGGCTCACCCCCTCTTTTGGAGCAGAGCTAAG
GAGCTCCAGTTCTTCCAGGATGTCAGTGACTGGTTGGAGAAGGAACCAGATCAGGGGCCTCTCGTGTCGG
CGCTGGAGGCAGGAAGCTACAAGGTGGTCCGGGAAGACTGGCACAAGCACATCTCAGCCCCTCTGCAGGC
AGATCTGAAAAGGTTCCGCTCATACAAAGGGACATCAGTTCGAGACCTGCTCCGGGCCATGAGGAACAAG
AAGCACCACTACAGGGAGCTCCCAGCTGAGGTGCGCCAGACACTAGGCCAACTTCCTGCTGGCTTCATTC
AGTACTTCACACAGCGATTCCCCAGGCTGTTGCTGCACACTCACCGTGCCATGAGGACCTGCGCCTCTGA
GAGCCTCTTCCTGCCCTACTACCCACCAGCTCTGGAAGCCAGGAGGCCAGATGCCACAAAGAGCGGAGGC
GAGCAGAAGCTGATCTCTGAGGAGGATCTGTGACTCGAGCATGCATCTAGAGGGCCCTATTCTATAGTGT
CACCTAAATGCTAGAGCTCGCTGATCAGCCTCGACTGTGCCTTCTAGTTGCCAGCCATCTGTTGTTTGCC
CCTCCCCCGTGCCTTCCTTGACCCTGGAAGGTGCCACTCCCACTGTCCTTTCCTAATAAAATGAGGAAAT
TGCATCGCATTGTCTGAGTAGGTGTCATTCTATTCTGGGGGGTGGGGTGGGGCAGGACAGCAAGGGGGAG
GATTGGGAAGACAATAGCAGGCATGCTGGGGATGCGGTGGGCTCTATGGCTTCTGAGGCGGAAAGAACCA
GCTGGGGCTCTAGGGGGTATCCCC
[124 nt withheld, positions 4085-4208]
C
[32 nt withheld, positions 4210-4241]
CA
[57 nt withheld, positions 4244-4300]
A
[49 nt withheld, positions 4302-4350]
CCTTTGACGTTGGAGTCCACGTTCTTT
[37 nt withheld, positions 4378-4414]
ACCCTATCTCGGTCTATTCTTTTGATTTATAAGGGATTTTGGGGATTTCGGCCTATTGGTTAAAAAATGA
GCTGATTTAACAAAAATTTAACGCGAATTAATTCTGTGGAATGTGTGTCAGTTAGGGTGTGGAAAGTCCC
CAGGCTCCCCAGGCAGGCAGAAGTATGCAAAGCATGCATCTCAATTAGTCAGCAACCAGGTGTGGAAAGT
CCCCAGGCTCCCCAGCAGGCAGAAGTATGCAAAGCATGCATCTCAATTAGTCAGCAACCATAGTCCCGCC
CCTAACTCCGCCCATCCCGCCCCTAACTCCGCCCAGTTCCGCCCATTCTCCGCCCCATGGCTGACTAATT
TTTTTTATTTATGCAGAGGCCGAGGCCGCCTCTGCCTCTGAGCTATTCCAGAAGTAGTGAGGAGGCTTTT
TTGGAGGCCTAGGCTTTTGCAAAAAGCTCCCGGGAGCTTGTATATCCATTTTCGGATCTGATCAAGAGAC
AGGATGAGGATCGTTTCGCATGATTGAACAAGATGGATTGCACGCAGGTTCTCCGGCCGCTTGGGTGGAG
AGGCTATTCGGCTATGACTGGGCACAACAGACAATCGGCTGCTCTGATGCCGCCGTGTTCCGGCTGTCAG
CGCAGGGGCGCCCGGTTCTTTTTGTCAAGACCGACCTGTCCGGTGCCCTGAATGAACTGCAGGACGAGGC
AGCGCGGCTATCGTGGCTGGCCACGACGGGCGTTCCTTGCGCAGCTGTGCTCGACGTTGTCACTGAAGCG
GGAAGGGACTGGCTGCTATTGGGCGAAGTGCCGGGGCAGGATCTCCTGTCATCTCACCTTGCTCCTGCCG
AGAAAGTATCCATCATGGCTGATGCAATGCGGCGGCTGCATACGCTTGATCCGGCTACCTGCCCATTCGA
CCACCAAGCGAAACATCGCATCGAGCGAGCACGTACTCGGATGGAAGCCGGTCTTGTCGATCAGGATGAT
CTGGACGAAGAGCATCAGGGGCTCGCGCCAGCCGAACTGTTCGCCAGGCTCAAGGCGCGCATGCCCGACG
GCGAGGATCTCGTCGTGACCCATGGCGATGCCTGCTTGCCGAATATCATGGTGGAAAATGGCCGCTTTTC
TGGATTCATCGACTGTGGCCGGCTGGGTGTGGCGGACCGCTATCAGGACATAGCGTTGGCTACCCGTGAT
ATTGCTGAAGAGCTTGGCGGCGAATGGGCTGACCGCTTCCTCGTGCTTTACGGTATCGCCGCTCCCGATT
CGCAGCGCATCGCCTTCTATCGCCTTCTTGACGAGTTCTTCTGAGCGGGACTCTGGGGTTCGAAATGACC
GACCAAGCGACGCCCAACCTGCCATCACGAGATTTCGATTCCACCGCCGCCTTCTATGAAAGGTTGGGCT
TCGGAATCGTTTTCCGGGACGCCGGCTGGATGATCCTCCAGCGCGGGGATCTCATGCTGGAGTTCTTCGC
CCACCCCAACTTGTTTATTGCAGCTTATAATGGTTACAAATAAAGCAATAGCATCACAAATTTCACAAAT
AAAGCATTTTTTTCACTGCATTCTAGTTGTGGTTTGTCCAAACTCATCAATGTATCTTATCATGTCTGTA
TACCGTCGACCTCTAGCTAGAGCTTGGCGTAATCATGGTCATAGCTGTTTCCTGTGTGAAATTGTTATCC
GCTCACAATTCCACACAACATACGAGCCGGAAGCATAAAGTGTAAAGCCTGGGGTGCCTAATGAGTGAGC
TAACTCACATTAATTGCGTTGCGCTCACTGCCCGCTTTCCAGTCGGGAAACCTGTCGTGCCAGCTGCATT
AATGAATCGGCCAACGCGCGGGGAGAGGCGGTTTGCGTATTGGGCGCTCTTCCGCTTCCTCGCTCACTGA
CTCGCTGCGCTCGGTCGTTCGGCTGCGGCGAGCGGTATCAGCTCACTCAAAGGCGGTAATACGGTTATCC
ACAGAATCAGGGGATAACGCAGGAAAGAACATGTGAGCAAAAGGCCAGCAAAAGGCCAGGAACCGTAAAA
AGGCCGCGTTGCTGGCGTTTTTCCATAGGCTCCGCCCCCCTGACGAGCATCACAAAAATCGACGCTCAAG
TCAGAGGTGGCGAAACCCGACAGGACTATAAAGATACCAGGCGTTTCCCCCTGGAAGCTCCCTCGTGCGC
TCTCCTGTTCCGACCCTGCCGCTTACCGGATACCTGTCCGCCTTTCTCCCTTCGGGAAGCGTGGCGCTTT
CTCAATGCTCACGCTGTAGGTATCTCAGTTCGGTGTAGGTCGTTCGCTCCAAGCTGGGCTGTGTGCACGA
ACCCCCCGTTCAGCCCGACCGCTGCGCCTTATCCGGTAACTATCGTCTTGAGTCCAACCCGGTAAGACAC
GACTTATCGCCACTGGCAGCAGCCACTGGTAACAGGATTAGCAGAGCGAGGTATGTAGGCGGTGCTACAG
AGTTCTTGAAGTGGTGGCCTAACTACGGCTACACTAGAAGGACAGTATTTGGTATCTGCGCTCTGCTGAA
GCCAGTTACCTTCGGAAAAAGAGTTGGTAGCTCTTGATCCGGCAAACAAACCACCGCTGGTAGCGGTGGT
TTTTTTGTTTGCAAGCAGCAGATTACGCGCAGAAAAAAAGGATCTCAAGAAGATCCTTTGATCTTTTCTA
CGGGGTCTGACGCTCAGTGGAACGAAAACTCACGTTAAGGGATTTTGGTCATGAGATTATCAAAAAGGAT
CTTCACCTAGATCCTTTTAAATTAAAAATGAAGTTTTAAATCAATCTAAAGTATATATGAGTAAACTTGG
TCTGACAGTTACCAATGCTTAATCAGTGAGGCACCTATCTCAGCGATCTGTCTATTTCGTTCATCCATAG
TTGCCTGACTCCCCGTCGTGTAGATAACTACGATACGGGAGGGCTTACCATCTGGCCCCAGTGCTGCAAT
GATACCGCGAGACCCACGCTCACCGGCTCCAGATTTATCAGCAATAAACCAGCCAGCCGGAAGGGCCGAG
CGCAGAAGTGGTCCTGCAACTTTATCCGCCTCCATCCAGTCTATTAATTGTTGCCGGGAAGCTAGAGTAA
GTAGTTCGCCAGTTAATAGTTTGCGCAACGTTGTTGCCATTGCTACAGGCATCGTGGTGTCACGCTCGTC
GTTTGGTATGGCTTCATTCAGCTCCGGTTCCCAACGATCAAGGCGAGTTACATGATCCCCCATGTTGTGC
AAAAAAGCGGTTAGCTCCTTCGGTCCTCCGATCGTTGTCAGAAGTAAGTTGGCCGCAGTGTTATCACTCA
TGGTTATGGCAGCACTGCATAATTCTCTTACTGTCATGCCATCCGTAAGATGCTTTTCTGTGACTGGTGA
GTACTCAACCAAGTCATTCTGAGAATAGTGTATGCGGCGACCGAGTTGCTCTTGCCCGGCGTCAATACGG
GATAATACCGCGCCACATAGCAGAACTTTAAAAGTGCTCATCATTGGAAAACGTTCTTCGGGGCGAAAAC
TCTCAAGGATCTTACCGCTGTTGAGATCCAGTTCGATGTAACCCACTCGTGCACCCAACTGATCTTCAGC
ATCTTTTACTTTCACCAGCGTTTCTGGGTGAGCAAAAACAGGAAGGCAAAATGCCGCAAAAAAGGGAATA
AGGGCGACACGGAAATGTTGAATACTCATACTCTTCCTTTTTCAATATTATTGAAGCATTTATCAGGGTT
ATTGTCTCATGAGCGGATACATATTTGAATGTATTTAGAAAAATAAACAAATAGGGGTTCCGCGCACATT
TCCCCGAAAAGTGCCACCTGACGTC
Features (pLannotate 1.2.2; 21 found; start..end, strand, type, name):
     36..80      -  misc_feature   bom (fragment): basis of mobility region from pBR322
    235..614     +  enhancer       CMV enhancer: human cytomegalovirus immediate early enhancer
    615..818     +  promoter       CMV promoter: human cytomegalovirus (CMV) immediate early promoter
    814..847     +  LTR            5' LTR (truncated) (fragment): truncated 5' long terminal repeat (LTR) from HIV-1
    863..881     +  promoter       T7 promoter: promoter for bacteriophage T7 RNA polymerase
    975..3704    +  CDS            Ern2: ERN2_MOUSE - Also known as Ire2 From Mus musculus (Mouse).
   3771..3789    -  promoter       SP6 promoter: promoter for bacteriophage SP6 RNA polymerase
   3815..4039    +  polyA_signal   bGH poly(A) signal: bovine growth hormone polyadenylation signal
   4043..4064    +  promoter       SV40 promoter (fragment): SV40 enhancer and early promoter
   4085..4513    +  rep_origin     f1 ori (sequence partly withheld): f1 bacteriophage origin of replication; arrow indicates direction of (+) strand synthesis
   4527..4857    +  promoter       SV40 promoter: SV40 enhancer and early promoter
   4924..5715    +  CDS            neo: KKA2_KLEPN - Also known as kan, nptII. Experimental evidence at protein level: Swiss-Prot protein existence level 1. Resistance to kanamycin, neomycin, paromomycin, ribostamycin, butirosin and gentamicin B. From Klebsiella pneumoniae.
   5739..5897    +  CDS            ble (fragment): BLE_KLEPN - Experimental evidence at protein level: Swiss-Prot protein existence level 1. Binding protein with a strong affinity to the bleomycin family of antibiotics. Binds to CL990; an antimitotic-antibiotic compound. From Klebsiella pneumoniae.
   5892..6013    +  polyA_signal   SV40 poly(A) signal: SV40 polyadenylation signal
   6086..6102    -  protein_bind   lac operator: The lac repressor binds to the lac operator to inhibit transcription in E. coli. This inhibition can be relieved by adding lactose or isopropyl-β-D-thiogalactopyranoside (IPTG). lac repressor encoded by lacI
   6110..6140    -  promoter       lac promoter: promoter for the E. coli lac operon
   6155..6176    -  protein_bind   CAP binding site: CAP binding activates transcription in the presence of cAMP. E. coli catabolite activator protein
   6189..6281    -  CDS            lacI (fragment): lac repressor; lacI; The lac repressor binds to the lac operator to inhibit transcription in E. coli. This inhibition can be relieved by adding lactose or isopropyl-β-D-thiogalactopyranoside (IPTG).
   6464..7052    -  rep_origin     ori: high-copy-number ColE1/pMB1/pBR322/pUC origin of replication
   7223..8083    -  CDS            AmpR: β-lactamase; bla; confers resistance to ampicillin, carbenicillin, and related antibiotics
   8084..8188    -  promoter       AmpR promoter: bla
