[The description below was written by a language model from this plasmid's Addgene catalogue record and pLannotate feature annotations shown in this document.]
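Description:
IRE1b.WT.9E10.pCDNA3 is a mammalian expression plasmid built on the pcDNA3 backbone that carries the wild-type mouse IRE1β coding sequence (gene Ern2), one of the endoplasmic reticulum transmembrane kinase/endoribonuclease sensors of the unfolded protein response. The roughly 2.8 kb insert was assembled from two lambda-phage clones and placed between the EcoRI and XhoI sites of the polylinker. It is fused at its C terminus to a Myc epitope recognised by the 9E10 antibody, which allows detection or immunoprecipitation of the expressed protein. The feature table for the 8,219 nt depositor sequence annotates the Ern2 open reading frame but does not separately call the Myc tag.

Transcription of the insert is driven by the human cytomegalovirus immediate-early enhancer and promoter and terminated by the bovine growth hormone polyadenylation signal. Flanking T7 and SP6 phage promoters permit in vitro transcription of either strand. A separate cassette, consisting of the SV40 early promoter, the neomycin phosphotransferase gene and the SV40 poly(A) signal, allows G418 selection of stably transfected mammalian cells. In E. coli the plasmid is maintained by a high-copy ColE1/pUC-type origin and selected through the β-lactamase ampicillin-resistance gene. An f1 origin is also present for single-stranded DNA production. Several short annotated fragments (an HIV-1 LTR piece, ble, lacI, bom and lac promoter/operator elements) appear to be backbone remnants or chance similarity hits rather than functional parts.

The record does not state a specific application. The design suits transient or stable overexpression of epitope-tagged wild-type IRE1β in mammalian cells, for example in studies of ER stress signalling, and the "WT" label suggests use as a reference alongside mutant versions.
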