Addgene plasmid #21880: IRE1b.WT.9E10.pCDNA3
Depositing lab: David Ron. Depositing organization: NYU Grossman School of Medicine.
Backbone
  Vector backbone: pcDNA3
  Backbone manufacturer: Invitrogen
  Backbone size w/o insert (bp): 5446
  Vector type: Mammalian Expression
  Selectable markers: Neomycin (select with G418)
Growth in bacteria
  Bacterial resistance: Ampicillin, 100 μg/mL
  Growth temperature: 37°C
  Growth strain: DH5alpha
  Copy number: High Copy
Gene/Insert
  Gene/Insert name: IRE1b
  Species: M. musculus (mouse)
  Insert size (bp): 2806
  Entrez Gene: Ern2 (a.k.a. Ern1, Ire1, Ire1b, ire1-beta, mIre1)
  Tag / fusion protein: Myc (9E10) (C terminal on insert)
  Cloning method: Restriction Enzyme; 5′ cloning site EcoRI (not destroyed); 3′ cloning site XhoI (not destroyed)
  Sequencing primers: 5′ CMV-F; 3′ BGH-rev
Terms and licenses: Academic/Nonprofit Terms; Industry Terms: Not Available to Industry
Depositor comments: Mouse IRE1b, wild-type, 9E10-tagged at C-term, assembled from lambda-phage clones 37 and 26, in pCDNA3.
How to cite: IRE1b.WT.9E10.pCDNA3 was a gift from David Ron (Addgene plasmid # 21880 ; http://n2t.net/addgene:21880 ; RRID:Addgene_21880)
