>Addgene plasmid #21880 | IRE1b.WT.9E10.pCDNA3 | addgene partial sequence | sequence record 27676 | 21880 with BGH-rev
NTATAGAATAGGGCCCTCTAGATGCATGCTCGAGTCACAGATCCTCCTCAGAGATCAGCTTCTGCTCGCC
TCCGCTCTTTGTGGCATCTGGCCTCCTGGCTTCCAGAGCTGGTGGGTAGTAGGGCAGGAAGAGGCTCTCA
GAGGCGCAGGTCCTCATGGCACGGTGAGTGTGCAGCAACAGCCTGGGGAATCGCTGTGTGAAGTACTGAA
TGAAGCCAGCAGGAAGTTGGCCTAGTGTCTGGCGCACCTCAGCTGGGAGCTCCCTGTAGTGGTGCTTCTT
GTTCCTCATGGCCCGGAGCAGGTCTCGAACTGATGTCCCTTTGTATGAGCGGAACCTTTTCAGATCTGCC
TGCAGAGGGGCTGAGATGTGCTTGTGCCAGTCTTCCCGGACCACCTTGTAGCTTCCTGCCTCCAGCGCCG
ACACGAGAGGCCCCTGATCTGGTTCCTTCTCCAACCAGTCACTGACATCCTGGAAGAACTGGAGCTCCTT
AGCTCTGCTCCAAAAGAGGGGGTGAGCCAGTACCCATCCTGCCGAGGGGCGATCCTGGGGCAGCAAGCTC
AGCATGGCTCTCACTAAGTCCAATGCCACAACCTTGTCATGGGTCTCTTCCTGCAGCTGANCCAGACAGG
GATCCCCTGAGAGGATGTTGGCCTGTCGGTAGAGACTCTCTCCAA
